Addgene plasmid #116400: pHAGE-FLT1-W589*
Purpose: Lentiviral expression of FLT1 W589*
Depositing lab: Gordon Mills & Kenneth Scott. Depositing organization: Baylor College of Medicine. Publication: Systematic Functional Annotation of Somatic Mutations in Cancer. Ng PK, Li J, Jeong KJ, Shao S, Chen H, Tsang YH, Sengupta S, Wang Z, Bhavana VH, Tran R, Soewito S, Minussi DC, Moreno D, Kong K, Dogruluk T, Lu H, Gao J, Tokheim C, Zhou DC, Johnson AM, Zeng J, Ip CKM, Ju Z, Wester M, Yu S, Li Y, Vellano CP, Schultz N, Karchin R, Ding L, Lu Y, Cheung LWT, Chen K, Shaw KR, Meric-Bernstam F, Scott KL, Yi S, Sahni N, Liang H, Mills GB. Cancer Cell. 2018 Mar 12;33(3):450-462.e10. doi: 10.1016/j.ccell.2018.01.021. PubMed 29533785.
Backbone
  Vector backbone: pHAGE
  Vector type: Lentiviral
Growth in bacteria
  Bacterial resistance: Ampicillin, 100 μg/mL
  Growth temperature: 37°C
  Growth strain: Stbl3
  Copy number: High Copy
Gene/Insert
  Gene/Insert name: FLT1
  Species: H. sapiens (human)
  Mutation: W589*
  Entrez Gene: FLT1 (a.k.a. FLT, FLT-1, VEGFR-1, VEGFR1)
  Cloning method: Gateway Cloning
Terms and licenses: Academic/Nonprofit Terms; Industry Terms: Not Available to Industry
How to cite: pHAGE-FLT1-W589* was a gift from Gordon Mills & Kenneth Scott (Addgene plasmid # 116400 ; http://n2t.net/addgene:116400 ; RRID:Addgene_116400)
