[The description below was written by a language model from this plasmid's Addgene catalogue record and pLannotate feature annotations shown in this document.]
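Description:
pHAGE-FLT1-W589* is an HIV-1-based lentiviral expression plasmid built on the pHAGE backbone, carrying a human FLT1 (VEGFR1) open reading frame with the nonsense mutation W589*. In bacteria it is maintained through a high-copy ColE1/pUC-type origin and selected with ampicillin via the β-lactamase gene. The backbone also contains small remnants of lac regulatory elements, an SV40 origin and an SV40 poly(A) signal. The viral portion comprises a truncated 5' LTR, the Ψ packaging signal with a short gag fragment, the Rev response element for Rev-dependent export of the genomic RNA, the cPPT/CTS, and a ΔU3 self-inactivating 3' LTR. This means the vector depends on packaging functions supplied in trans and that the integrated provirus lacks LTR promoter activity.

The payload is driven by the constitutive human EF-1α promoter. The FLT1 sequence was introduced by Gateway cloning and sits between attB1 and attB2 sites. The annotation spans the full-length coding region of roughly 4 kb, but the premature stop at codon 589 should truncate the protein well before its end. For the same reason, the V5 epitope sequence annotated downstream of the insert would not be expected to be fused to this truncated product. Further downstream, an EMCV IRES links a puromycin N-acetyltransferase gene to the same transcript, allowing puromycin selection of transduced mammalian cells. A WPRE follows to enhance transcript stability and expression. The plasmid comes from a large collection made for systematic functional annotation of somatic cancer mutations, and it is intended for stable lentiviral expression of this FLT1 variant in mammalian cells so that its functional effect can be assessed.
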