Features (pLannotate 1.2.2; 30 found; start..end, strand, type, name):
    377..634     +  LTR            5' LTR (truncated): truncated 5' long terminal repeat (LTR) from HIV-1
    681..806     +  misc_feature   HIV-1 Ψ: packaging signal of human immunodeficiency virus type 1
    790..1128    +  CDS            HIV-1 gag (fragment): gag protein from human immunodeficiency virus 1; gag
   1303..1536    +  misc_feature   RRE: The Rev response element (RRE) of HIV-1 allows for Rev-dependent mRNA export from the nucleus to the cytoplasm.
   1913..2013    +  CDS            Rev (fragment): human immunodeficiency virus 1 (HIV-1) Rev protein; rev; enhances nuclear export of unspliced and incompletely spliced viral mRNAs
   2058..2175    +  misc_feature   cPPT/CTS: central polypurine tract and central termination sequence of HIV-1
   2223..3401    +  promoter       EF-1α promoter: strong constitutive promoter for human elongation factor EF-1α
   3422..3442    +  protein_bind   attB1: mutant version of attB; core recombination site for the Gateway® BP reaction BP Clonase™
   3448..7461    +  CDS            FLT1: VGFR1_HUMAN - Also known as FLT, FRT, VEGFR1. Experimental evidence at protein level: Swiss-Prot protein existence level 1. [Isoform 7]: Has a truncated kinase domain; it increases phosphorylation of SRC at 'Tyr-418' by unknown means and promotes tumor cell invasion. From Homo sapiens (Human).
   7466..7490    -  protein_bind   attB2: mutant version of attB; recombination site for the Gateway® BP reaction BP Clonase™
   7498..7516    +  promoter       T3 promoter: promoter for bacteriophage T3 RNA polymerase
   7542..7560    -  promoter       T7 promoter: promoter for bacteriophage T7 RNA polymerase
   7566..7584    -  protein_bind   attB4 (fragment): mutant version of attB; core recombination site for the Gateway® BP reaction BP Clonase™
   7640..7681    +  CDS            V5 tag: epitope tag from simian virus 5
   7807..8269    +  misc_feature   IRES: internal ribosome entry site (IRES) of the encephalomyocarditis virus (EMCV)
   8283..8880    +  CDS            PuroR (fragment): puromycin N-acetyltransferase; pac from Streptomyces; confers resistance to puromycin
   8896..9484    +  misc_feature   WPRE: woodchuck hepatitis virus posttranscriptional regulatory element
   9492..9557    +  CDS            nef (fragment): NEF_HV1Z2 - Experimental evidence at protein level: Swiss-Prot protein existence level 1. Extracellular Nef protein targets CD4(+) T-lymphocytes for apoptosis by interacting with CXCR4 surface receptors. From Human immunodeficiency virus type 1 group M subtype D (isolate Z2/CDC-Z34) (HIV-1).
   9559..9792    +  LTR            3' LTR (ΔU3): self-inactivating 3' long terminal repeat (LTR) from HIV-1
   9997..10101   +  promoter       AmpR promoter: bla
  10102..10962   +  CDS            AmpR: β-lactamase; bla; confers resistance to ampicillin, carbenicillin, and related antibiotics
  11133..11721   +  rep_origin     ori: high-copy-number ColE1/pMB1/pBR322/pUC origin of replication
  11904..11958   +  CDS            lacI (fragment): lac repressor; lacI; The lac repressor binds to the lac operator to inhibit transcription in E. coli. This inhibition can be relieved by adding lactose or isopropyl-β-D-thiogalactopyranoside (IPTG).
  11964..12057   +  rep_origin     SV40 ori (fragment): SV40 origin of replication
  12082..12119   +  CDS            lacI (fragment): lac repressor; lacI; The lac repressor binds to the lac operator to inhibit transcription in E. coli. This inhibition can be relieved by adding lactose or isopropyl-β-D-thiogalactopyranoside (IPTG).
  12132..12153   +  protein_bind   CAP binding site: CAP binding activates transcription in the presence of cAMP. E. coli catabolite activator protein
  12168..12198   +  promoter       lac promoter: promoter for the E. coli lac operon
  12202..12224   +  protein_bind   lac operator (fragment): The lac repressor binds to the lac operator to inhibit transcription in E. coli. This inhibition can be relieved by adding lactose or isopropyl-β-D-thiogalactopyranoside (IPTG). lac repressor encoded by lacI
  12256..12339   +  polyA_signal   SV40 poly(A) signal (fragment): SV40 polyadenylation signal
  12506..329     +  CDS            nef (fragment) (across the origin): NEF_HV1BR - Experimental evidence at protein level: Swiss-Prot protein existence level 1. Extracellular Nef protein targets CD4(+) T-lymphocytes for apoptosis by interacting with CXCR4 surface receptors (PubMed:14990729). From Human immunodeficiency virus type 1 group M subtype B (isolate BRU/LAI) (HIV-1).
>Addgene plasmid #116400 | pHAGE-FLT1-W589* | addgene full sequence | sequence record 251907 | Addgene NGS Result
TGGAAGGGCTAATTCACTCCCAAAGAAGACAAGATATCCTTGATCTGTGGATCTACCACACACAAGGCTA
CTTCCCTGATTAGCAGAACTACACACCAGGGCCAGGGGTCAGATATCCACTGACCTTTGGATGGTGCTAC
AAGCTAGTACCAGTTGAGCCAGATAAGGTAGAAGAGGCCAATAAAGGAGAGAACACCAGCTTGTTACACC
CTGTGAGCCTGCATGGGATGGATGACCCGGAGAGAGAAGTGTTAGAGTGGAGGTTTGACAGCCGCCTAGC
ATTTCATCACGTGGCCCGAGAGCTGCATCCGGAGTACTTCAAGAACTGCTGATATCGAGCTTGCTACAAG
GGACTTTCCGCTGGGGACTTTCCAGGGAGGCGTGGCCTGGGCGGGACTGGGGAGTGGCGAGCCCTCAGAT
CCTGCATATAAGCAGCTGCTTTTTGCCTGTACTGGGTCTCTCTGGTTAGACCAGATCTGAGCCTGGGAGC
TCTCTGGCTAACTAGGGAACCCACTGCTTAAGCCTCAATAAAGCTTGCCTTGAGTGCTTCAAGTAGTGTG
TGCCCGTCTGTTGTGTGACTCTGGTAACTAGAGATCCCTCAGACCCTTTTAGTCAGTGTGGAAAATCTCT
AGCAGTGGCGCCCGAACAGGGACTTGAAAGCGAAAGGGAAACCAGAGGAGCTCTCTCGACGCAGGACTCG
GCTTGCTGAAGCGCGCACGGCAAGAGGCGAGGGGCGGCGACTGGTGAGTACGCCAAAAATTTTGACTAGC
GGAGGCTAGAAGGAGAGAGATGGGTGCGAGAGCGTCAGTATTAAGCGGGGGAGAATTAGATCGCGATGGG
AAAAAATTCGGTTAAGGCCAGGGGGAAAGAAAAAATATAAATTAAAACATATAGTATGGGCAAGCAGGGA
GCTAGAACGATTCGCAGTTAATCCTGGCCTGTTAGAAACATCAGAAGGCTGTAGACAAATACTGGGACAG
CTACAACCATCCCTTCAGACAGGATCAGAAGAACTTAGATCATTATATAATACAGTAGCAACCCTCTATT
GTGTGCATCAAAGGATAGAGATAAAAGACACCAAGGAAGCTTTAGACAAGATAGAGGAAGAGCAAAACAA
AAGTAAGACCACCGCACAGCAAGCGGCCGGCCGCTGATCTTCAGACCTGGAGGAGGAGATATGAGGGACA
ATTGGAGAAGTGAATTATATAAATATAAAGTAGTAAAAATTGAACCATTAGGAGTAGCACCCACCAAGGC
AAAGAGAAGAGTGGTGCAGAGAGAAAAAAGAGCAGTGGGAATAGGAGCTTTGTTCCTTGGGTTCTTGGGA
GCAGCAGGAAGCACTATGGGCGCAGCGTCAATGACGCTGACGGTACAGGCCAGACAATTATTGTCTGGTA
TAGTGCAGCAGCAGAACAATTTGCTGAGGGCTATTGAGGCGCAACAGCATCTGTTGCAACTCACAGTCTG
GGGCATCAAGCAGCTCCAGGCAAGAATCCTGGCTGTGGAAAGATACCTAAAGGATCAACAGCTCCTGGGG
ATTTGGGGTTGCTCTGGAAAACTCATTTGCACCACTGCTGTGCCTTGGAATGCTAGTTGGAGTAATAAAT
CTCTGGAACAGATTTGGAATCACACGACCTGGATGGAGTGGGACAGAGAAATTAACAATTACACAAGCTT
AATACACTCCTTAATTGAAGAATCGCAAAACCAGCAAGAAAAGAATGAACAAGAATTATTGGAATTAGAT
AAATGGGCAAGTTTGTGGAATTGGTTTAACATAACAAATTGGCTGTGGTATATAAAATTATTCATAATGA
TAGTAGGAGGCTTGGTAGGTTTAAGAATAGTTTTTGCTGTACTTTCTATAGTGAATAGAGTTAGGCAGGG
ATATTCACCATTATCGTTTCAGACCCACCTCCCAACCCCGAGGGGACCCGACAGGCCCGAAGGAATAGAA
GAAGAAGGTGGAGAGAGAGACAGAGACAGATCCATTCGATTAGTGAACGGATCTCGACGGTATCGCCGAA
TTCACAAATGGCAGTATTCATCCACAATTTTAAAAGAAAAGGGGGGATTGGGGGGTACAGTGCAGGGGAA
AGAATAGTAGACATAATAGCAACAGACATACAAACTAAAGAATTACAAAAACAAATTACAAAAATTCAAA
ATTTTCGGGTTTATTACAGGGACAGCAGAGATCCAGTTTGGACTAGTCGTGAGGCTCCGGTGCCCGTCAG
TGGGCAGAGCGCACATCGCCCACAGTCCCCGAGAAGTTGGGGGGAGGGGTCGGCAATTGAACCGGTGCCT
AGAGAAGGTGGCGCGGGGTAAACTGGGAAAGTGATGTCGTGTACTGGCTCCGCCTTTTTCCCGAGGGTGG
GGGAGAACCGTATATAAGTGCAGTAGTCGCCGTGAACGTTCTTTTTCGCAACGGGTTTGCCGCCAGAACA
CAGGTAAGTGCCGTGTGTGGTTCCCGCGGGCCTGGCCTCTTTACGGGTTATGGCCCTTGCGTGCCTTGAA
TTACTTCCACCTGGCTGCAGTACGTGATTCTTGATCCCGAGCTTCGGGTTGGAAGTGGGTGGGAGAGTTC
GAGGCCTTGCGCTTAAGGAGCCCCTTCGCCTCGTGCTTGAGTTGAGGCCTGGCCTGGGCGCTGGGGCCGC
CGCGTGCGAATCTGGTGGCACCTTCGCGCCTGTCTCGCTGCTTTCGATAAGTCTCTAGCCATTTAAAATT
TTTGATGACCTGCTGCGACGCTTTTTTTCTGGCAAGATAGTCTTGTAAATGCGGGCCAAGATCTGCACAC
TGGTATTTCGGTTTTTGGGGCCGCGGGCGGCGACGGGGCCCGTGCGTCCCAGCGCACATGTTCGGCGAGG
CGGGGCCTGCGAGCGCGGCCACCGAGAATCGGACGGGGGTAGTCTCAAGCTGGCCGGCCTGCTCTGGTGC
CTGGCCTCGCGCCGCCGTGTATCGCCCCGCCCTGGGCGGCAAGGCTGGCCCGGTCGGCACCAGTTGCGTG
AGCGGAAAGATGGCCGCTTCCCGGCCCTGCTGCAGGGAGCTCAAAATGGAGGACGCGGCGCTCGGGAGAG
CGGGCGGGTGAGTCACCCACACAAAGGAAAAGGGCCTTTCCGTCCTCAGCCGTCGCTTCATGTGACTCCA
CGGAGTACCGGGCGCCGTCCAGGCACCTCGATTAGTTCTCGAGCTTTTGGAGTACGTCGTCTTTAGGTTG
GGGGGAGGGGTTTTATGCGATGGAGTTTCCCCACACTGAGTGGGTGGAGACTGAAGTTAGGCCAGCTTGG
CACTTGATGTAATTCTCCTTGGAATTTGCCCTTTTTGAGTTTGGATCTTGGTTCATTCTCAAGCCTCAGA
CAGTGGTTCAAAGTTTTTTTCTTCCATTTCAGGTGTCGTGAAGCGGCCCTGCAGATATCAACAAGTTTGT
ACAAAAAAGCAGGCACCATGGTCAGCTACTGGGACACCGGGGTCCTGCTGTGCGCGCTGCTCAGCTGTCT
GCTTCTCACAGGATCTAGTTCAGGTTCAAAATTAAAAGATCCTGAACTGAGTTTAAAAGGCACCCAGCAC
ATCATGCAAGCAGGCCAGACACTGCATCTCCAATGCAGGGGGGAAGCAGCCCATAAATGGTCTTTGCCTG
AAATGGTGAGTAAGGAAAGCGAAAGGCTGAGCATAACTAAATCTGCCTGTGGAAGAAATGGCAAACAATT
CTGCAGTACTTTAACCTTGAACACAGCTCAAGCAAACCACACTGGCTTCTACAGCTGCAAATATCTAGCT
GTACCTACTTCAAAGAAGAAGGAAACAGAATCTGCAATCTATATATTTATTAGTGATACAGGTAGACCTT
TCGTAGAGATGTACAGTGAAATCCCCGAAATTATACACATGACTGAAGGAAGGGAGCTCGTCATTCCCTG
CCGGGTTACGTCACCTAACATCACTGTTACTTTAAAAAAGTTTCCACTTGACACTTTGATCCCTGATGGA
AAACGCATAATCTGGGACAGTAGAAAGGGCTTCATCATATCAAATGCAACGTACAAAGAAATAGGGCTTC
TGACCTGTGAAGCAACAGTCAATGGGCATTTGTATAAGACAAACTATCTCACACATCGACAAACCAATAC
AATCATAGATGTCCAAATAAGCACACCACGCCCAGTCAAATTACTTAGAGGCCATACTCTTGTCCTCAAT
TGTACTGCTACCACTCCCTTGAACACGAGAGTTCAAATGACCTGGAGTTACCCTGATGAAAAAAATAAGA
GAGCTTCCGTAAGGCGACGAATTGACCAAAGCAATTCCCATGCCAACATATTCTACAGTGTTCTTACTAT
TGACAAAATGCAGAACAAAGACAAAGGACTTTATACTTGTCGTGTAAGGAGTGGACCATCATTCAAATCT
GTTAACACCTCAGTGCATATATATGATAAAGCATTCATCACTGTGAAACATCGAAAACAGCAGGTGCTTG
AAACCGTAGCTGGCAAGCGGTCTTACCGGCTCTCTATGAAAGTGAAGGCATTTCCCTCGCCGGAAGTTGT
ATGGTTAAAAGATGGGTTACCTGCGACTGAGAAATCTGCTCGCTATTTGACTCGTGGCTACTCGTTAATT
ATCAAGGACGTAACTGAAGAGGATGCAGGGAATTATACAATCTTGCTGAGCATAAAACAGTCAAATGTGT
TTAAAAACCTCACTGCCACTCTAATTGTCAATGTGAAACCCCAGATTTACGAAAAGGCCGTGTCATCGTT
TCCAGACCCGGCTCTCTACCCACTGGGCAGCAGACAAATCCTGACTTGTACCGCATATGGTATCCCTCAA
CCTACAATCAAGTGGTTCTGGCACCCCTGTAACCATAATCATTCCGAAGCAAGGTGTGACTTTTGTTCCA
ATAATGAAGAGTCCTTTATCCTGGATGCTGACAGCAACATGGGAAACAGAATTGAGAGCATCACTCAGCG
CATGGCAATAATAGAAGGAAAGAATAAGATGGCTAGCACCTTGGTTGTGGCTGACTCTAGAATTTCTGGA
ATCTACATTTGCATAGCTTCCAATAAAGTTGGGACTGTGGGAAGAAACATAAGCTTTTATATCACAGATG
TGCCAAATGGGTTTCATGTTAACTTGGAAAAAATGCCGACGGAAGGAGAGGACCTGAAACTGTCTTGCAC
AGTTAACAAGTTCTTATACAGAGACGTTACTTGGATTTTACTGCGGACAGTTAATAACAGAACAATGCAC
TACAGTATTAGCAAGCAAAAAATGGCCATCACTAAGGAGCACTCCATCACTCTTAATCTTACCATCATGA
ATGTTTCCCTGCAAGATTCAGGCACCTATGCCTGCAGAGCCAGGAATGTATACACAGGGGAAGAAATCCT
CCAGAAGAAAGAAATTACAATCAGAGATCAGGAAGCACCATACCTCCTGCGAAACCTCAGTGATCACACA
GTGGCCATCAGCAGTTCCACCACTTTAGACTGTCATGCTAATGGTGTCCCCGAGCCTCAGATCACTTGGT
TTAAAAACAACCACAAAATACAACAAGAGCCTGGAATTATTTTAGGACCAGGAAGCAGCACGCTGTTTAT
TGAAAGAGTCACAGAAGAGGATGAAGGTGTCTATCACTGCAAAGCCACCAACCAGAAGGGCTCTGTGGAA
AGTTCAGCATACCTCACTGTTCAAGGAACCTCGGACAAGTCTAATCTGGAGCTGATCACTCTAACATGCA
CCTGTGTGGCTGCGACTCTCTTCTGGCTCCTATTAACCCTCTTTATCCGAAAAATGAAAAGGTCTTCTTC
TGAAATAAAGACTGACTACCTATCAATTATAATGGACCCAGATGAAGTTCCTTTGGATGAGCAGTGTGAG
CGGCTCCCTTATGATGCCAGCAAGTGGGAGTTTGCCCGGGAGAGACTTAAACTGGGCAAATCACTTGGAA
GAGGGGCTTTTGGAAAAGTGGTTCAAGCATCAGCATTTGGCATTAAGAAATCACCTACGTGCCGGACTGT
GGCTGTGAAAATGCTGAAAGAGGGGGCCACGGCCAGCGAGTACAAAGCTCTGATGACTGAGCTAAAAATC
TTGACCCACATTGGCCACCATCTGAACGTGGTTAACCTGCTGGGAGCCTGCACCAAGCAAGGAGGGCCTC
TGATGGTGATTGTTGAATACTGCAAATATGGAAATCTCTCCAACTACCTCAAGAGCAAACGTGACTTATT
TTTTCTCAACAAGGATGCAGCACTACACATGGAGCCTAAGAAAGAAAAAATGGAGCCAGGCCTGGAACAA
GGCAAGAAACCAAGACTAGATAGCGTCACCAGCAGCGAAAGCTTTGCGAGCTCCGGCTTTCAGGAAGATA
AAAGTCTGAGTGATGTTGAGGAAGAGGAGGATTCTGACGGTTTCTACAAGGAGCCCATCACTATGGAAGA
TCTGATTTCTTACAGTTTTCAAGTGGCCAGAGGCATGGAGTTCCTGTCTTCCAGAAAGTGCATTCATCGG
GACCTGGCAGCGAGAAACATTCTTTTATCTGAGAACAACGTGGTGAAGATTTGTGATTTTGGCCTTGCCC
GGGATATTTATAAGAACCCCGATTATGTGAGAAAAGGAGATACTCGACTTCCTCTGAAATGGATGGCTCC
TGAATCTATCTTTGACAAAATCTACAGCACCAAGAGCGACGTGTGGTCTTACGGAGTATTGCTGTGGGAA
ATCTTCTCCTTAGGTGGGTCTCCATACCCAGGAGTACAAATGGATGAGGACTTTTGCAGTCGCCTGAGGG
AAGGCATGAGGATGAGAGCTCCTGAGTACTCTACTCCTGAAATCTATCAGATCATGCTGGACTGCTGGCA
CAGAGACCCAAAAGAAAGGCCAAGATTTGCAGAACTTGTGGAAAAACTAGGTGATTTGCTTCAAGCAAAT
GTACAACAGGATGGTAAAGACTACATCCCAATCAATGCCATACTGACAGGAAATAGTGGGTTTACATACT
CAACTCCTGCCTTCTCTGAGGACTTCTTCAAGGAAAGTATTTCAGCTCCGAAGTTTAATTCAGGAAGCTC
TGATGATGTCAGATACGTAAATGCTTTCAAGTTCATGAGCCTGGAAAGAATCAAAACCTTTGAAGAACTT
TTACCGAATGCCACCTCCATGTTTGATGACTACCAGGGCGACAGCAGCACTCTGTTGGCCTCTCCCATGC
TGAAGCGCTTCACCTGGACTGACAGCAAACCCAAGGCCTCGCTCAAGATTGACTTGAGAGTAACCAGTAA
AAGTAAGGAGTCGGGGCTGTCTGATGTCAGCAGGCCCAGTTTCTGCCATTCCAGCTGTGGGCACGTCAGC
GAAGGCAAGCGCAGGTTCACCTACGACCACGCTGAGCTGGAAAGGAAAATCGCGTGCTGCTCCCCGCCCC
CAGACTACAACTCGGTGGTCCTGTACTCCACCCCACCCATCTAGAACCCAGCTTTCTTGTACAAAGTGGT
GATATCCAATTAACCCTCACTAAAGGTTGTGAATGATTAATGAATAGAAGCCCTATAGTGAGTCGTATTA
CCACCCAACTTTTCTATACAAAGTGGTTGATATCCAGCACAGTGGCGGCCGCTCGAGTCTAGAGGGCCCG
CGGTTCGAAGGTAAGCCTATCCCTAACCCTCTCCTCGGTCTCGATTCTACGCGTACCGGTTAGTAATGAG
ATCCCTCCCCCCCCCNTAACGTTACTGGCCGAAGCCGCTTGGAATAAGGCCGGTGTGCGTTTGTCTATAT
GTTATTTTCCACCATATTGCCGTCTTTTGGCAATGTGAGGGCCCGGAAACCTGGCCCTGTCTTCTTGACG
AGCATTCCTAGGGGTCTTTCCCCTCTCGCCAAAGGAATGCAAGGTCTGTTGAATGTCGTGAAGGAAGCAG
TTCCTCTGGAAGCTTCTTGAAGACAAACAACGTCTGTAGCGACCCTTTGCAGGCAGCGGAACCCCCCACC
TGGCGACAGGTGCCTCTGCGGCCAAAAGCCACGTGTATAAGATACACCTGCAAAGGCGGCACAACCCCAG
TGCCACGTTGTGAGTTGGATAGTTGTGGAAAGAGTCAAATGGCTCTCCTCAAGCGTATTCAACAAGGGGC
TGAAGGATGCCCAGAAGGTACCCCATTGTATGGGATCTGATCTGGGGCCTCGGTGCACATGCTTTACATG
TGTTTAGTCGAGGTTAAAAAAACGTCTAGGCCCCCCGAACCACGGGGACGTGGTTTTCCTTTGAAAAACA
CGATGATAATATGGCCACACATATGACCGAGTACAAGCCCACGGTGCGCCTCGCCACCCGCGACGACGTC
CCCAGGGCCGTACGCACCCTCGCCGCCGCGTTCGCCGACTACCCCGCCACGCGCCACACCGTCGATCCGG
ACCGCCACATCGAGCGGGTCACCGAGCTGCAAGAACTCTTCCTCACGCGCGTCGGGCTCGACATCGGCAA
GGTGTGGGTCGCGGACGACGGCGCCGCGGTGGCGGTCTGGACCACGCCGGAGAGCGTCGAAGCGGGGGCG
GTGTTCGCCGAGATCGGCCCGCGCATGGCCGAGTTGAGCGGTTCCCGGCTGGCCGCGCAGCAACAGATGG
AAGGCCTCCTGGCGCCGCACCGGCCCAAGGAGCCCGCGTGGTTCCTGGCCACCGTCGGCGTCTCGCCCGA
CCACCAGGGCAAGGGTCTGGGCAGCGCCGTCGTGCTCCCCGGAGTGGAGGCGGCCGAGCGCGCCGGGGTG
CCCGCCTTCCTGGAGACCTCCGCGCCCCGCAACCTCCCCTTCTACGAGCGGCTCGGCTTCACCGTCACCG
CCGACGTCGAGGTGCCCGAAGGACCGCGCACCTGGTGCATGACCCGCAAGCCCGGTGCCTAAATCGATAG
ATCCTAATCAACCTCTGGATTACAAAATTTGTGAAAGATTGACTGGTATTCTTAACTATGTTGCTCCTTT
TACGCTATGTGGATACGCTGCTTTAATGCCTTTGTATCATGCTATTGCTTCCCGTATGGCTTTCATTTTC
TCCTCCTTGTATAAATCCTGGTTGCTGTCTCTTTATGAGGAGTTGTGGCCCGTTGTCAGGCAACGTGGCG
TGGTGTGCACTGTGTTTGCTGACGCAACCCCCACTGGTTGGGGCATTGCCACCACCTGTCAGCTCCTTTC
CGGGACTTTCGCTTTCCCCCTCCCTATTGCCACGGCGGAACTCATCGCCGCCTGCCTTGCCCGCTGCTGG
ACAGGGGCTCGGCTGTTGGGCACTGACAATTCCGTGGTGTTGTCGGGGAAATCATCGTCCTTTCCTTGGC
TGCTCGCCTGTGTTGCCACCTGGATTCTGCGCGGGACGTCCTTCTGCTACGTCCCTTCGGCCCTCAATCC
AGCGGACCTTCCTTCCCGCGGCCTGCTGCCGGCTCTGCGGCCTCTTCCGCGTCTTCGCCTTCGCCCTCAG
ACGAGTCGGATCTCCCTTTGGGCCGCCTCCCCGCCTGAGATCCTTTAAGACCAATGACTTACAAGGCAGC
TGTAGATCTTAGCCACTTTTTAAAAGAAAAGGGGGGACTGGAAGGGCTAATTCACTCCCAACGAAGACAA
GATCTGCTTTTTGCTTGTACTGGGTCTCTCTGGTTAGACCAGATCTGAGCCTGGGAGCTCTCTGGCTAAC
TAGGGAACCCACTGCTTAAGCCTCAATAAAGCTTGCCTTGAGTGCTTCAAGTAGTGTGTGCCCGTCTGTT
GTGTGACTCTGGTAACTAGAGATCCCTCAGACCCTTTTAGTCAGTGTGGAAAATCTCTAGCAGTAGTAGT
TCATGTCATCTTATTATTCAGTATTTATAACTTGCAAAGAAATGAATATCAGAGAGTGAGAGGCCCGGGT
TAATTAAGGAAAGGGCTAGATCATTCTTGAAGACGAAAGGGCCTCGTGATACGCCTATTTTTATAGGTTA
ATGTCATGATAATAATGGTTTCTTAGACGTCAGGTGGCACTTTTCGGGGAAATGTGCGCGGAACCCCTAT
TTGTTTATTTTTCTAAATACATTCAAATATGTATCCGCTCATGAGACAATAACCCTGATAAATGCTTCAA
TAATATTGAAAAAGGAAGAGTATGAGTATTCAACATTTCCGTGTCGCCCTTATTCCCTTTTTTGCGGCAT
TTTGCCTTCCTGTTTTTGCTCACCCAGAAACGCTGGTGAAAGTAAAAGATGCTGAAGATCAGTTGGGTGC
ACGAGTGGGTTACATCGAACTGGATCTCAACAGCGGTAAGATCCTTGAGAGTTTTCGCCCCGAAGAACGT
TTTCCAATGATGAGCACTTTTAAAGTTCTGCTATGTGGCGCGGTATTATCCCGTGTTGACGCCGGGCAAG
AGCAACTCGGTCGCCGCATACACTATTCTCAGAATGACTTGGTTGAGTACTCACCAGTCACAGAAAAGCA
TCTTACGGATGGCATGACAGTAAGAGAATTATGCAGTGCTGCCATAACCATGAGTGATAACACTGCGGCC
AACTTACTTCTGACAACGATCGGAGGACCGAAGGAGCTAACCGCTTTTTTGCACAACATGGGGGATCATG
TAACTCGCCTTGATCGTTGGGAACCGGAGCTGAATGAAGCCATACCAAACGACGAGCGTGACACCACGAT
GCCTGTAGCAATGGCAACAACGTTGCGCAAACTATTAACTGGCGAACTACTTACTCTAGCTTCCCGGCAA
CAATTAATAGACTGGATGGAGGCGGATAAAGTTGCAGGACCACTTCTGCGCTCGGCCCTTCCGGCTGGCT
GGTTTATTGCTGATAAATCTGGAGCCGGTGAGCGTGGGTCTCGCGGTATCATTGCAGCACTGGGGCCAGA
TGGTAAGCCCTCCCGTATCGTAGTTATCTACACGACGGGGAGTCAGGCAACTATGGATGAACGAAATAGA
CAGATCGCTGAGATAGGTGCCTCACTGATTAAGCATTGGTAACTGTCAGACCAAGTTTACTCATATATAC
TTTAGATTGATTTAAAACTTCATTTTTAATTTAAAAGGATCTAGGTGAAGATCCTTTTTGATAATCTCAT
GACCAAAATCCCTTAACGTGAGTTTTCGTTCCACTGAGCGTCAGACCCCGTAGAAAAGATCAAAGGATCT
TCTTGAGATCCTTTTTTTCTGCGCGTAATCTGCTGCTTGCAAACAAAAAAACCACCGCTACCAGCGGTGG
TTTGTTTGCCGGATCAAGAGCTACCAACTCTTTTTCCGAAGGTAACTGGCTTCAGCAGAGCGCAGATACC
AAATACTGTTCTTCTAGTGTAGCCGTAGTTAGGCCACCACTTCAAGAACTCTGTAGCACCGCCTACATAC
CTCGCTCTGCTAATCCTGTTACCAGTGGCTGCTGCCAGTGGCGATAAGTCGTGTCTTACCGGGTTGGACT
CAAGACGATAGTTACCGGATAAGGCGCAGCGGTCGGGCTGAACGGGGGGTTCGTGCACACAGCCCAGCTT
GGAGCGAACGACCTACACCGAACTGAGATACCTACAGCGTGAGCTATGAGAAAGCGCCACGCTTCCCGAA
GGGAGAAAGGCGGACAGGTATCCGGTAAGCGGCAGGGTCGGAACAGGAGAGCGCACGAGGGAGCTTCCAG
GGGGAAACGCCTGGTATCTTTATAGTCCTGTCGGGTTTCGCCACCTCTGACTTGAGCGTCGATTTTTGTG
ATGCTCGTCAGGGGGGCGGAGCCTATGGAAAAACGCCAGCAACGCGGCCTTTTTACGGTTCCTGGCCTTT
TGCTGGCCTTTTGCTCACATGTTCTTTCCTGCGTTATCCCCTGATTCTGTGGATAACCGTATTACCGCCT
TTGAGTGAGCTGATACCGCTCGCCGCAGCCGAACGACCGAGCGCAGCGAGTCAGTGAGCGAGGAAGCGGA
AGAGCGCCCAATACGCAAACCGCCTCTCCCCGCGCGTTGGCCGATTCATTAATGCAGCAAGCTCATGGCT
GACTAATTTTTTTTATTTATGCAGAGGCCGAGGCCGCCTCGGCCTCTGAGCTATTCCAGAAGTAGTGAGG
AGGCTTTTTTGGAGGCCTAGGCTTTTGCAAAAAGCTCCCCGTGGCACGACAGGTTTCCCGACTGGAAAGC
GGGCAGTGAGCGCAACGCAATTAATGTGAGTTAGCTCACTCATTAGGCACCCCAGGCTTTACACTTTATG
CTTCCGGCTCGTATGTTGTGTGGAATTGTGAGCGGATAACAATTTCACACAGGAAACAGCTATGACATGA
TTACGAATTTCACAAATAAAGCATTTTTTTCACTGCATTCTAGTTGTGGTTTGTCCAAACTCATCAATGT
ATCTTATCATGTCTGGATCAACTGGATAACTCAAGCTAACCAAAATCATCCCAAACTTCCCACCCCATAC
CCTATTACCACTGCCAATTACCTGTGGTTTCATTTACTCTAAACCTGTGATTCCTCTGAATTATTTTCAT
TTTAAAGAAATTGTATTTGTTAAATATGTACTACAAACTTAGTAGT
