>Addgene plasmid #116400 | pHAGE-FLT1-W589* | depositor partial sequence | sequence record 219274 | insert
ATGGTCAGCTACTGGGACACCGGGGTCCTGCTGTGCGCGCTGCTCAGCTGTCTGCTTCTCACAGGATCTA
GTTCAGGTTCAAAATTAAAAGATCCTGAACTGAGTTTAAAAGGCACCCAGCACATCATGCAAGCAGGCCA
GACACTGCATCTCCAATGCAGGGGGGAAGCAGCCCATAAATGGTCTTTGCCTGAAATGGTGAGTAAGGAA
AGCGAAAGGCTGAGCATAACTAAATCTGCCTGTGGAAGAAATGGCAAACAATTCTGCAGTACTTTAACCT
TGAACACAGCTCAAGCAAACCACACTGGCTTCTACAGCTGCAAATATCTAGCTGTACCTACTTCAAAGAA
GAAGGAAACAGAATCTGCAATCTATATATTTATTAGTGATACAGGTAGACCTTTCGTAGAGATGTACAGT
GAAATCCCCGAAATTATACACATGACTGAAGGAAGGGAGCTCGTCATTCCCTGCCGGGTTACGTCACCTA
ACATCACTGTTACTTTAAAAAAGTTTCCACTTGACACTTTGATCCCTGATGGAAAACGCATAATCTGGGA
CAGTAGAAAGGGCTTCATCATATCAAATGCAACGTACAAAGAAATAGGGCTTCTGACCTGTGAAGCAACA
GTCAATGGGCATTTGTATAAGACAAACTATCTCACACATCGACAAACCAATACAATCATAGATGTCCAAA
TAAGCACACCACGCCCAGTCAAATTACTTAGAGGCCATACTCTTGTCCTCAATTGTACTGCTACCACTCC
CTTGAACACGAGAGTTCAAATGACCTGGAGTTACCCTGATGAAAAAAATAAGAGAGCTTCCGTAAGGCGA
CGAATTGACCAAAGCAATTCCCATGCCAACATATTCTACAGTGTTCTTACTATTGACAAAATGCAGAACA
AAGACAAAGGACTTTATACTTGTCGTGTAAGGAGTGGACCATCATTCAAATCTGTTAACACCTCAGTGCA
TATATATGATAAAGCATTCATCACTGTGAAACATCGAAAACAGCAGGTGCTTGAAACCGTAGCTGGCAAG
CGGTCTTACCGGCTCTCTATGAAAGTGAAGGCATTTCCCTCGCCGGAAGTTGTATGGTTAAAAGATGGGT
TACCTGCGACTGAGAAATCTGCTCGCTATTTGACTCGTGGCTACTCGTTAATTATCAAGGACGTAACTGA
AGAGGATGCAGGGAATTATACAATCTTGCTGAGCATAAAACAGTCAAATGTGTTTAAAAACCTCACTGCC
ACTCTAATTGTCAATGTGAAACCCCAGATTTACGAAAAGGCCGTGTCATCGTTTCCAGACCCGGCTCTCT
ACCCACTGGGCAGCAGACAAATCCTGACTTGTACCGCATATGGTATCCCTCAACCTACAATCAAGTGGTT
CTGGCACCCCTGTAACCATAATCATTCCGAAGCAAGGTGTGACTTTTGTTCCAATAATGAAGAGTCCTTT
ATCCTGGATGCTGACAGCAACATGGGAAACAGAATTGAGAGCATCACTCAGCGCATGGCAATAATAGAAG
GAAAGAATAAGATGGCTAGCACCTTGGTTGTGGCTGACTCTAGAATTTCTGGAATCTACATTTGCATAGC
TTCCAATAAAGTTGGGACTGTGGGAAGAAACATAAGCTTTTATATCACAGATGTGCCAAATGGGTTTCAT
GTTAACTTGGAAAAAATGCCGACGGAAGGAGAGGACCTGAAACTGTCTTGCACAGTTAACAAGTTCTTAT
ACAGAGACGTTACTTAGATTTTACTGCGGACAGTTAATAACAGAACAATGCACTACAGTATTAGCAAGCA
AAAAATGGCCATCACTAAGGAGCACTCCATCACTCTTAATCTTACCATCATGAATGTTTCCCTGCAAGAT
TCAGGCACCTATGCCTGCAGAGCCAGGAATGTATACACAGGGGAAGAAATCCTCCAGAAGAAAGAAATTA
CAATCAGAGATCAGGAAGCACCATACCTCCTGCGAAACCTCAGTGATCACACAGTGGCCATCAGCAGTTC
CACCACTTTAGACTGTCATGCTAATGGTGTCCCCGAGCCTCAGATCACTTGGTTTAAAAACAACCACAAA
ATACAACAAGAGCCTGGAATTATTTTAGGACCAGGAAGCAGCACGCTGTTTATTGAAAGAGTCACAGAAG
AGGATGAAGGTGTCTATCACTGCAAAGCCACCAACCAGAAGGGCTCTGTGGAAAGTTCAGCATACCTCAC
TGTTCAAGGAACCTCGGACAAGTCTAATCTGGAGCTGATCACTCTAACATGCACCTGTGTGGCTGCGACT
CTCTTCTGGCTCCTATTAACCCTCTTTATCCGAAAAATGAAAAGGTCTTCTTCTGAAATAAAGACTGACT
ACCTATCAATTATAATGGACCCAGATGAAGTTCCTTTGGATGAGCAGTGTGAGCGGCTCCCTTATGATGC
CAGCAAGTGGGAGTTTGCCCGGGAGAGACTTAAACTGGGCAAATCACTTGGAAGAGGGGCTTTTGGAAAA
GTGGTTCAAGCATCAGCATTTGGCATTAAGAAATCACCTACGTGCCGGACTGTGGCTGTGAAAATGCTGA
AAGAGGGGGCCACGGCCAGCGAGTACAAAGCTCTGATGACTGAGCTAAAAATCTTGACCCACATTGGCCA
CCATCTGAACGTGGTTAACCTGCTGGGAGCCTGCACCAAGCAAGGAGGGCCTCTGATGGTGATTGTTGAA
TACTGCAAATATGGAAATCTCTCCAACTACCTCAAGAGCAAACGTGACTTATTTTTTCTCAACAAGGATG
CAGCACTACACATGGAGCCTAAGAAAGAAAAAATGGAGCCAGGCCTGGAACAAGGCAAGAAACCAAGACT
AGATAGCGTCACCAGCAGCGAAAGCTTTGCGAGCTCCGGCTTTCAGGAAGATAAAAGTCTGAGTGATGTT
GAGGAAGAGGAGGATTCTGACGGTTTCTACAAGGAGCCCATCACTATGGAAGATCTGATTTCTTACAGTT
TTCAAGTGGCCAGAGGCATGGAGTTCCTGTCTTCCAGAAAGTGCATTCATCGGGACCTGGCAGCGAGAAA
CATTCTTTTATCTGAGAACAACGTGGTGAAGATTTGTGATTTTGGCCTTGCCCGGGATATTTATAAGAAC
CCCGATTATGTGAGAAAAGGAGATACTCGACTTCCTCTGAAATGGATGGCTCCTGAATCTATCTTTGACA
AAATCTACAGCACCAAGAGCGACGTGTGGTCTTACGGAGTATTGCTGTGGGAAATCTTCTCCTTAGGTGG
GTCTCCATACCCAGGAGTACAAATGGATGAGGACTTTTGCAGTCGCCTGAGGGAAGGCATGAGGATGAGA
GCTCCTGAGTACTCTACTCCTGAAATCTATCAGATCATGCTGGACTGCTGGCACAGAGACCCAAAAGAAA
GGCCAAGATTTGCAGAACTTGTGGAAAAACTAGGTGATTTGCTTCAAGCAAATGTACAACAGGATGGTAA
AGACTACATCCCAATCAATGCCATACTGACAGGAAATAGTGGGTTTACATACTCAACTCCTGCCTTCTCT
GAGGACTTCTTCAAGGAAAGTATTTCAGCTCCGAAGTTTAATTCAGGAAGCTCTGATGATGTCAGATACG
TAAATGCTTTCAAGTTCATGAGCCTGGAAAGAATCAAAACCTTTGAAGAACTTTTACCGAATGCCACCTC
CATGTTTGATGACTACCAGGGCGACAGCAGCACTCTGTTGGCCTCTCCCATGCTGAAGCGCTTCACCTGG
ACTGACAGCAAACCCAAGGCCTCGCTCAAGATTGACTTGAGAGTAACCAGTAAAAGTAAGGAGTCGGGGC
TGTCTGATGTCAGCAGGCCCAGTTTCTGCCATTCCAGCTGTGGGCACGTCAGCGAAGGCAAGCGCAGGTT
CACCTACGACCACGCTGAGCTGGAAAGGAAAATCGCGTGCTGCTCCCCGCCCCCAGACTACAACTCGGTG
GTCCTGTACTCCACCCCACCCATCTAG
